Addgene plasmid #157326: pD649-HAsp-SIGLEC6-COMP5AP-AviTag-9xHis
Purpose: Mammalian expression of cell-surface protein extracellular domain fused to COMP5AP-AviTag-9xHis. Protein is secreted from cells.
Depositing lab: Chris Garcia. Depositing organization: Stanford University. Publication: A Human IgSF Cell-Surface Interactome Reveals a Complex Network of Protein-Protein Interactions. Wojtowicz WM, Vielmetter J, Fernandes RA, Siepe DH, Eastman CL, Chisholm GB, Cox S, Klock H, Anderson PW, Rue SM, Miller JJ, Glaser SM, Bragstad ML, Vance J, Lam AW, Lesley SA, Zinn K, Garcia KC. Cell. 2020 Aug 20;182(4):1027-1043.e17. doi: 10.1016/j.cell.2020.07.025. PubMed 32822567.
Backbone
  Vector backbone: pD649
  Backbone size w/o insert (bp): 7153
  Vector type: Mammalian Expression
Growth in bacteria
  Bacterial resistance: Ampicillin, 100 μg/mL
  Growth temperature: 37°C
  Growth strain: DH5alpha
  Copy number: High Copy
Gene/Insert
  Gene/Insert name: SIGLEC6 (alt name: SIGL6)
  Species: H. sapiens (human)
  Insert size (bp): 963
  Entrez Gene: SIGLEC6 (a.k.a. CD327, CD33L, CD33L1, CD33L2, CDW327, OBBP1)
  Promoter: CMV/SP6
  Tag / fusion protein: COMP5AP-AviTag-9xHis (C terminal on backbone)
  Cloning method: Restriction Enzyme; 5′ cloning site GCGGCCGC (not destroyed); 3′ cloning site GGCGCGCC (not destroyed)
  Sequencing primers: 5′ ATTTAGGTGACACTATAG; 3′ CGTCGCACTCCATCACGGTG
Resource information
  A portion of this plasmid was derived from a plasmid made by: synthesis by ThermoFisher
Terms and licenses: Academic/Nonprofit Terms; Industry Terms: Not Available to Industry
Depositor comments: Some plasmids in this collection may have an IS4-like element ISVsa5 family transposase upstream of the CMV promoter.
How to cite: pD649-HAsp-SIGLEC6-COMP5AP-AviTag-9xHis was a gift from Chris Garcia (Addgene plasmid # 157326 ; http://n2t.net/addgene:157326 ; RRID:Addgene_157326)
