[The description below was written by a language model from this plasmid's Addgene catalogue record and pLannotate feature annotations shown in this document.]
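Description:
pD649-HAsp-SIGLEC6-COMP5AP-AviTag-9xHis is a mammalian expression plasmid of about 8.1 kb, built on the pD649 backbone. It produces the extracellular domain of human SIGLEC6 (CD327, CD33L), a sialic-acid-binding immunoglobulin superfamily receptor, as a secreted fusion protein. It is propagated in E. coli as a high-copy plasmid through a ColE1/pUC-type origin and selected with ampicillin via a complete β-lactamase gene. The feature table also shows an SV40 early/EM7 promoter cassette driving a puromycin N-acetyltransferase sequence followed by an SV40 poly(A) signal, which would allow selection in mammalian cells. The puromycin sequence is annotated only as a fragment, and the record does not describe its use. Short kanamycin-resistance, lacZα, ble and f1 ori fragments appear to be backbone remnants.

Expression is driven by the CMV enhancer and immediate-early promoter, followed by a piece of CMV intron A and ending in a bGH polyadenylation signal. An SP6 promoter sits just upstream of the coding region and also serves as the 5′ sequencing primer site. The plasmid name indicates an HA-derived signal peptide, although the automated annotation labels a short match in this leader region as an IgH signal sequence. The roughly 1 kb SIGLEC6 ectodomain was cloned between retained restriction sites. It is fused at its C terminus to the coiled-coil region of rat cartilage oligomeric matrix protein, which pentamerises the fusion. Next come human placental alkaline phosphatase, an AviTag for enzymatic biotinylation and a polyhistidine tag, which the name gives as 9xHis and the annotation as 8xHis. The pentameric, enzymatically detectable format increases avidity, making it suitable as a soluble probe in extracellular protein–protein interaction screens such as the IgSF cell-surface interactome study it came from. The depositor notes that some plasmids in the collection may carry an IS4-like transposase insertion upstream of the CMV promoter. No such element is annotated here.
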