Features (pLannotate 1.2.2; 24 found; start..end, strand, type, name):
    119..143     -  CDS            KanR (fragment): aminoglycoside phosphotransferase; aph(3')-Ia; confers resistance to kanamycin
    254..842     +  rep_origin     ori: high-copy-number ColE1/pMB1/pBR322/pUC origin of replication
   1067..1084    +  terminator     rrnB T2 terminator (fragment): transcription terminator T2 from the E. coli rrnB gene
   1109..1128    -  CDS            lacZα (fragment): LacZα fragment of β-galactosidase; lacZ fragment
   1584..1600    +  protein_bind   lac operator: The lac repressor binds to the lac operator to inhibit transcription in E. coli. This inhibition can be relieved by adding lactose or isopropyl-β-D-thiogalactopyranoside (IPTG). lac repressor encoded by lacI
   1843..2146    +  enhancer       CMV enhancer: human cytomegalovirus immediate early enhancer
   2147..2350    +  promoter       CMV promoter: human cytomegalovirus (CMV) immediate early promoter
   2486..2529    +  intron         CMV intron (fragment): modified intron A from human cytomegalovirus
   2581..2599    +  promoter       SP6 promoter: promoter for bacteriophage SP6 RNA polymerase
   2603..2640    +  CDS            IgH signal sequence (fragment): signal sequence from the mouse immunoglobulin heavy chain variable region
   2728..3711    +  CDS            SIGLEC6 (fragment): SIGL6_HUMAN - Also known as CD33L, CD33L1, OBBP1. Experimental evidence at protein level: Swiss-Prot protein existence level 1. Putative adhesion molecule that mediates sialic-acid dependent binding to cells. Binds to alpha-2,6-linked sialic acid. The sialic acid recognition site may be masked by cis interactions with sialic acids on the same cell surface. From Homo sapiens (Human).
   3808..3987    +  CDS            Comp (fragment): COMP_RAT - Experimental evidence at protein level: Swiss-Prot protein existence level 1. May play a role in the structural integrity of cartilage via its interaction with other extracellular matrix proteins such as the collagens and fibronectin. Can mediate the interaction of chondrocytes with the cartilage extracellular matrix through interaction with cell surface integrin receptors. Could play a role in the pathogenesis of osteoarthritis. Potent suppressor of apoptosis in both primary chondrocytes and transformed cells. Suppresses apoptosis by blocking the activation of caspase-3 and by indu
   3975..5427    +  CDS            SEAP (fragment): secreted alkaline phosphatase from human placenta The natural enzyme has a C-terminal transmembrane sequence that is replaced by a GPI anchor.
   5452..5493    +  CDS            AviTag™ (fragment): peptide tag that allows for enzymatic biotinylation
   5497..5520    +  CDS            8xHis: 8xHis affinity tag
   5666..5777    +  polyA_signal   bGH poly(A) signal: bovine growth hormone polyadenylation signal
   5778..5886    +  rep_origin     f1 ori (fragment): f1 bacteriophage origin of replication; arrow indicates direction of (+) strand synthesis
   5900..6229    +  promoter       SV40 promoter: SV40 enhancer and early promoter
   6277..6324    +  promoter       EM7 promoter: synthetic bacterial promoter&nbsp
   6343..6942    +  CDS            PuroR (fragment): puromycin N-acetyltransferase; pac from Streptomyces; confers resistance to puromycin
   6952..7077    +  CDS            ble (fragment): BLE_KLEPN - Experimental evidence at protein level: Swiss-Prot protein existence level 1. Binding protein with a strong affinity to the bleomycin family of antibiotics. Binds to CL990; an antimitotic-antibiotic compound. From Klebsiella pneumoniae.
   7072..7193    +  polyA_signal   SV40 poly(A) signal: SV40 polyadenylation signal
   7246..8106    -  CDS            AmpR: β-lactamase; bla; confers resistance to ampicillin, carbenicillin, and related antibiotics
   8109..89      -  promoter       AmpR promoter (fragment) (across the origin): bla
>Addgene plasmid #157326 | pD649-HAsp-SIGLEC6-COMP5AP-AviTag-9xHis | depositor full sequence | sequence record 303761 | Full Sequence
TTTCAATATTATTGAAGCATTTATCAGGGTTATTGTCTCATGAGCGGATACATATTTGAATGTATTTAGA
AAAATAAACAAATAGGGGTCAGTGTTACAACCAATTAACCAATTCTGAACATTATCGCGAGCCCATTTAT
ACCTGAATATGGCTCATAACACCCCTTGCTCATGACCAAAATCCCTTAACGTGAGTTACGCGCGCGTCGT
TCCACTGAGCGTCAGACCCCGTAGAAAAGATCAAAGGATCTTCTTGAGATCCTTTTTTTCTGCGCGTAAT
CTGCTGCTTGCAAACAAAAAAACCACCGCTACCAGCGGTGGTTTGTTTGCCGGATCAAGAGCTACCAACT
CTTTTTCCGAAGGTAACTGGCTTCAGCAGAGCGCAGATACCAAATACTGTTCTTCTAGTGTAGCCGTAGT
TAGCCCACCACTTCAAGAACTCTGTAGCACCGCCTACATACCTCGCTCTGCTAATCCTGTTACCAGTGGC
TGCTGCCAGTGGCGATAAGTCGTGTCTTACCGGGTTGGACTCAAGACGATAGTTACCGGATAAGGCGCAG
CGGTCGGGCTGAACGGGGGGTTCGTGCACACAGCCCAGCTTGGAGCGAACGACCTACACCGAACTGAGAT
ACCTACAGCGTGAGCTATGAGAAAGCGCCACGCTTCCCGAAGGGAGAAAGGCGGACAGGTATCCGGTAAG
CGGCAGGGTCGGAACAGGAGAGCGCACGAGGGAGCTTCCAGGGGGAAACGCCTGGTATCTTTATAGTCCT
GTCGGGTTTCGCCACCTCTGACTTGAGCGTCGATTTTTGTGATGCTCGTCAGGGGGGCGGAGCCTATGGA
AAAACGCCAGCAACGCGGCCTTTTTACGGTTCCTGGCCTTTTGCTGGCCTTTTGCTCACATGTTCTTTCC
TGCGTTATCCCCTGATTCTGTGGATAACCGTATTACCGCCTTTGAGTGAGCTGATACCGCTCGCCGCAGC
CGAACGACCGAGCGCAGCGAGTCAGTGAGCGAGGAAGCGGAAGGCGAGAGTAGGGAACTGCCAGGCATCA
AACTAAGCAGAAGGCCCCTGACGGATGGCCTTTTTGCGTTTCTACAAACTCTTTCTGTGTTGTAAAACGA
CGGCCAGTCTTAAGCTCGGGCCCCCTGGGCGGTTCTGATAACGAGTAATCGTTAATCCGCAAATAACGTA
AAAACCCGCTTCGGCGGGTTTTTTTATGGGGGGAGTTTAGGGAAAGAGCATTTGTCAGAATATTTAAGGG
CGCCTGTCACTTTGCTTGATATATGAGAATTATTTAACCTTATAAATGAGAAAAAAGCAACGCACTTTAA
ATAAGATACGTTGCTTTTTCGATTGATGAACACCTATAATTAAACTATTCATCTATTATTTATGATTTTT
TGTATATACAATATTTCTAGTTTGTTAAAGAGAATTAAGAAAATAAATCTCGAAAATAATAAAGGGAAAA
TCAGTTTTTGATATCAAAATTATACATGTCAACGATAATACAAAATATAATACAAACTATAAGATGTTAT
CAGTATTTATTATCATTTAGAATAAATTTTGTGTCGCCCTTAATTGTGAGCGGATAACAATTACGAGCTT
CATGCACAGTGGCGTTGACTCAATATTGGCCATTAGCCATATTATTCATTGGTTATATAGCATAAATCAA
TATTGGCTATTGGCCATTGCATACGTTGTATCTATATCATAATATGTACATTTATATTGGCTCATGTCCA
ATATGACCGCCATGTTGGCATTGATTATTGACTAGTTATTAATAGTAATCAATTACGGGGTCATTAGTTC
ATAGCCCATATATGGAGTTCCGCGTTACATAACTTACGGTAAATGGCCCGCCTGGCTGACCGCCCAACGA
CCCCCGCCCATTGACGTCAATAATGACGTATGTTCCCATAGTAACGCCAATAGGGACTTTCCATTGACGT
CAATGGGTGGAGTATTTACGGTAAACTGCCCACTTGGCAGTACATCAAGTGTATCATATGCCAAGTACGC
CCCCTATTGACGTCAATGACGGTAAATGGCCCGCCTGGCATTATGCCCAGTACATGACCTTATGGGACTT
TCCTACTTGGCAGTACATCTACGTATTAGTCATCGCTATTACCATGGTGATGCGGTTTTGGCAGTACATC
AATGGGCGTGGATAGCGGTTTGACTCACGGGGATTTCCAAGTCTCCACCCCATTGACGTCAATGGGAGTT
TGTTTTGGCACCAAAATCAACGGGACTTTCCAAAATGTCGTAACAACTCCGCCCCATTGACGCAAATGGG
CGGTAGGCGTGTACGGTGGGAGGTCTATATAAGCAGAGCTCGTTTAGTGAACCGTCAGATCGCCTGGAGA
CGCCATCCACGCTGTTTTGACCTCCATAGAAGACACCGGGACCGATCCAGCCTCCGCGGCCGGGAACGGT
GCATTGGAACGCGGATTCCCCGTGCCAAGAGTGACGTAAGTACCGCCTATAGAGTCTATAGGCCCACCCC
CTTGGCTTCGTTAGAACGCGGCTACAATTAATACATAACCTTATGTATCATACACATACGATTTAGGTGA
CACTATAGAATAACATCCACTTTGCCTTTCTCTCCACAGGTGTCCACTCCCAGGTCCAACTGCACCTCGG
TTCTATCGAAAACGCGCCTGCTAGCGCCACCATGAAGACCATCATTGCCCTGAGCTACATCTTCTGCCTG
GTGTTCGCTGCGGCCGCCCAAGAGAGAAGATTTCAGCTGGAAGGCCCTGAGAGCCTGACAGTGCAAGAGG
GACTGTGTGTGCTGGTGCCTTGCAGACTGCCTACAACACTGCCTGCCAGCTACTACGGCTACGGCTATTG
GTTTCTGGAAGGCGCCGATGTGCCCGTGGCCACCAATGATCCTGACGAGGAAGTGCAAGAAGAGACACGG
GGCAGATTCCATCTGCTGTGGGACCCCAGAAGAAAGAACTGCAGCCTGAGCATCCGCGACGCCAGAAGAA
GAGATAACGCCGCCTACTTCTTCCGGCTGAAGTCCAAGTGGATGAAGTACGGCTACACCAGCAGCAAGCT
GAGCGTCAGAGTGATGGCCCTGACACACAGACCCAACATCAGCATCCCTGGCACACTGGAAAGCGGACAC
CCTAGCAATCTGACCTGTAGCGTGCCATGGGTTTGCGAGCAGGGCACCCCTCCTATCTTTAGCTGGATGA
GCGCCGCTCCTACCTCTCTGGGACCTAGAACAACACAGAGCAGCGTGCTGACCATCACACCCAGACCTCA
GGACCACAGCACCAACCTGACCTGCCAAGTGACATTTCCTGGCGCTGGCGTGACCATGGAACGGACAATC
CAGCTCAATGTGTCTTACGCCCCTCAGAAGGTGGCCATCAGCATTTTCCAGGGCAACAGCGCCGCCTTCA
AGATCCTGCAGAATACCAGCAGCCTGCCTGTGCTGGAAGGACAGGCTCTGAGACTGCTGTGTGACGCCGA
TGGAAATCCTCCTGCTCACCTGAGCTGGTTCCAGGGCTTTCCCGCTCTGAATGCCACACCTATCAGCAAC
ACAGGCGTGCTGGAACTGCCTCAAGTGGGATCTGCCGAGGAAGGCGACTTCACCTGTAGAGCACAGCACC
CTCTGGGCAGCCTGCAGATCTCTCTGTCTCTGTTCGTGCACTGGAAGCCTGAAGGCAGAGCTGGCGGAGT
TGGCGCGCCGGAAGATCAAGTTGATCCAAGATTGATTGATGGCAAGGGCGGATCTCTGGAGGTGCTGTTC
CAGGGACCAGGCGGAAGCGGCAATCCCGGCGGCGATCTGGCCCCCCAGATGCTGCGCGAGCTGCAGGAGA
CCAATGCCGCCCTGCAGGACGTGCGCGAGCTGCTGCGCCACCGCGTGAAGGAGATCACCTTCCTGAAGAA
CACCGTGATGGAGTGCGACGCCTGCGGTATGCAGCCCTCTAGAGGCTCCGGCTCCATCATCCCAGTTGAG
GAGGAGAACCCGGACTTCTGGAACCGCGAGGCAGCCGAGGCCCTGGGTGCCGCCAAGAAGCTGCAGCCTG
CACAGACAGCCGCCAAGAACCTCATCATCTTCCTGGGCGATGGGATGGGGGTGTCTACGGTGACAGCTGC
CAGGATCCTAAAAGGGCAGAAGAAGGACAAACTGGGGCCTGAGATACCCCTGGCCATGGACCGCTTCCCA
TATGTGGCTCTGTCCAAGACATACAATGTAGACAAACATGTGCCAGACAGTGGAGCCACAGCCACGGCCT
ACCTGTGCGGGGTCAAGGGCAACTTCCAGACCATTGGCTTGAGTGCAGCCGCCCGCTTTAACCAGTGCAA
CACGACACGCGGCAACGAGGTCATCTCCGTGATGAATCGGGCCAAGAAAGCAGGGAAGTCAGTGGGAGTG
GTAACCACCACACGAGTGCAGCACGCCTCGCCAGCCGGCACCTACGCCCACACGGTGAACCGCAACTGGT
ACTCGGACGCCGACGTGCCTGCCTCGGCCCGCCAGGAGGGGTGCCAGGACATCGCTACGCAGCTCATCTC
CAACATGGACATTGACGTGATCCTAGGTGGAGGCCGAAAGTACATGTTTCGCATGGGAACCCCAGACCCT
GAGTACCCAGATGACTACAGCCAAGGTGGGACCAGGCTGGACGGGAAGAATCTGGTGCAGGAATGGCTGG
CGAAGCGCCAGGGTGCCCGGTATGTGTGGAACCGCACTGAGCTCATGCAGGCTTCCCTGGACCCGTCTGT
GACCCATCTCATGGGTCTCTTTGAGCCTGGAGACATGAAATACGAGATCCACCGAGACTCCACACTGGAC
CCCTCCCTGATGGAGATGACAGAGGCTGCCCTGCGCCTGCTGAGCAGGAACCCCCGCGGCTTCTTCCTCT
TCGTGGAGGGTGGTCGCATCGACCATGGTCATCATGAAAGCAGGGCTTACCGGGCACTGACTGAGACGAT
CATGTTCGACGACGCCATTGAGAGGGCGGGCCAGCTCACCAGCGAGGAGGACACGCTGAGCCTCGTCACT
GCCGACCACTCCCACGTCTTCTCCTTCGGAGGCTACCCCCTGCGAGGGAGCTCCATCTTCGGGCTGGCCC
CTGGCAAGGCCCGGGACAGGAAGGCCTACACGGTCCTCCTATACGGAAACGGTCCAGGCTATGTGCTCAA
GGACGGCGCCCGGCCGGATGTTACCGAGAGCGAGAGCGGGAGCCCCGAGTATCGGCAGCAGTCAGCAGTG
CCCCTGGACGAAGAGACCCACGCAGGCGAGGACGTGGCGGTGTTCGCGCGCGGCCCGCAGGCGCACCTGG
TTCACGGCGTGCAGGAGCAGACCTTCATAGCGCACGTCATGGCCTTCGCCGCCTGCCTGGAGCCCTACAC
CGCCTGCGACCTGGCGCCCCCCGCCGGCACCACCGACGCCGCGCACCCGGGTGGCGGAGGACTGAACGAC
ATCTTCGAGGCTCAGAAAATCGAATGGCACGAACATCACCATCACCATCACCATCACCATTAAGGCCGGC
CTGTAGTCACTGGCACAACGCGTTACCCGGTAAGCCAATCGGGTATACACGGTCGTCATACTGCAGACAG
GGTTCTTCTACTTTGCAAGATAGTCTTGAGTAGTAAAATAAATAGATAGAGAAAATCAGCCTCGACTGTG
CCTTCTAGTTGCCAGCCATCTGTTGTTTGCCCCTCCCCCGTGCCTTCCTTGACCCTGGAAGGTGCCACTC
CCACTGTCCTTTCCTAATAAAATGAGGAAATTGCATCACAACACTCAACCCTATCTCGGTCTATTCTTTT
GATTTATAAGGGATTTTGCCGATTTCGGCCTATTGGTTAAAAAATGAGCTGATTTAACAAAAATTTAACG
CGAATTAATTCTGTGGAATGTGTGTCAGTTAGGGTGTGGAAAGTCCCCAGGCTCCCCAGCAGGCAGAAGT
ATGCAAAGCATGCATCTCAATTAGTCAGCAACCAGGTGTGGAAAGTCCCCAGGCTCCCCAGCAGGCAGAA
GTATGCAAAGCATGCATCTCAATTAGTCAGCAACCATAGTCCCGCCCCTAACTCCGCCCATCCCGCCCCT
AACTCCGCCCAGTTCCGCCCATTCTCCGCCCCATGGCTGACTAATTTTTTTTATTTATGCAGAGGCCGAG
GCCGCCTCTGCCTCTGAGCTATTCCAGAAGTAGTGAGGAGGCTTTTTTGGAGGCCTAGGCTTTTGCAAAA
AGCTCCCGGGAGCTTGTATATCCATTTTCGGATCTGATCAGCACGTGTTGACAATTAATCATCGGCATAG
TATATCGGCATAGTATAATACGACAAGGTGAGGAACTAAACCATGACCGAGTACAAGCCCACGGTGCGCC
TCGCCACCCGCGACGACGTCCCCAGGGCCGTACGCACCCTCGCCGCCGCGTTCGCCGACTACCCCGCCAC
GCGCCACACCGTCGATCCGGACCGCCACATCGAGCGGGTCACCGAGCTGCAAGAACTCTTCCTCACGCGC
GTCGGGCTCGACATCGGCAAGGTGTGGGTCGCGGACGACGGCGCCGCGGTGGCGGTCTGGACCACGCCGG
AGAGCGTCGAAGCGGGGGCGGTGTTCGCCGAGATCGGCCCGCGCATGGCCGAGTTGAGCGGTTCCCGGCT
GGCCGCGCAGCAACAGATGGAAGGCCTCCTGGCGCCGCACCGGCCCAAGGAGCCCGCGTGGTTCCTGGCC
ACCGTCGGCGTCTCGCCCGACCACCAGGGCAAGGGTCTGGGCAGCGCCGTCGTGCTCCCCGGAGTGGAGG
CGGCCGAGCGCGCCGGGGTGCCCGCCTTCCTGGAGACATCCGCGCCCCGCAACCTCCCCTTCTACGAGCG
GCTCGGCTTCACCGTCACCGCCGACGTCGAGGTGCCCGAAGGACCGCGCACCTGGTGCATGACCCGCAAG
CCCGGTGCCTGACACGTGCTACGAGATTTCGATTCCACCGCCGCCTTCTATGAAAGGTTGGGCTTCGGAA
TCGTTTTCCGGGACGCCGGCTGGATGATCCTCCAGCGCGGGGATCTCATGCTGGAGTTCTTCGCCCACCC
CAACTTGTTTATTGCAGCTTATAATGGTTACAAATAAAGCAATAGCATCACAAATTTCACAAATAAAGCA
TTTTTTTCACTGCATTCTAGTTGTGGTTTGTCCAAACTCATCAATGTATCTTATCATGTCTGTATACCGT
CGACCTCTAGCTAGAGCTTGGCGTAATCATGGTCATTACCAATGCTTAATCAGTGAGGCACCTATCTCAG
CGATCTGTCTATTTCGTTCATCCATAGTTGCCTGACTCCCCGTCGTGTAGATAACTACGATACGGGAGGG
CTTACCATCTGGCCCCAGCGCTGCGATGATACCGCGAGAACCACGCTCACCGGCTCCGGATTTATCAGCA
ATAAACCAGCCAGCCGGAAGGGCCGAGCGCAGAAGTGGTCCTGCAACTTTATCCGCCTCCATCCAGTCTA
TTAATTGTTGCCGGGAAGCTAGAGTAAGTAGTTCGCCAGTTAATAGTTTGCGCAACGTTGTTGCCATCGC
TACAGGCATCGTGGTGTCACGCTCGTCGTTTGGTATGGCTTCATTCAGCTCCGGTTCCCAACGATCAAGG
CGAGTTACATGATCCCCCATGTTGTGCAAAAAAGCGGTTAGCTCCTTCGGTCCTCCGATCGTTGTCAGAA
GTAAGTTGGCCGCAGTGTTATCACTCATGGTTATGGCAGCACTGCATAATTCTCTTACTGTCATGCCATC
CGTAAGATGCTTTTCTGTGACTGGTGAGTACTCAACCAAGTCATTCTGAGAATAGTGTATGCGGCGACCG
AGTTGCTCTTGCCCGGCGTCAATACGGGATAATACCGCGCCACATAGCAGAACTTTAAAAGTGCTCATCA
TTGGAAAACGTTCTTCGGGGCGAAAACTCTCAAGGATCTTACCGCTGTTGAGATCCAGTTCGATGTAACC
CACTCGTGCACCCAACTGATCTTCAGCATCTTTTACTTTCACCAGCGTTTCTGGGTGAGCAAAAACAGGA
AGGCAAAATGCCGCAAAAAAGGGAATAAGGGCGACACGGAAATGTTGAATACTCATATTCTTCCTT
