>Addgene plasmid #157326 | pD649-HAsp-SIGLEC6-COMP5AP-AviTag-9xHis | depositor partial sequence | sequence record 303762 | insert (extracellular domain)
CAAGAGAGAAGATTTCAGCTGGAAGGCCCTGAGAGCCTGACAGTGCAAGAGGGACTGTGTGTGCTGGTGC
CTTGCAGACTGCCTACAACACTGCCTGCCAGCTACTACGGCTACGGCTATTGGTTTCTGGAAGGCGCCGA
TGTGCCCGTGGCCACCAATGATCCTGACGAGGAAGTGCAAGAAGAGACACGGGGCAGATTCCATCTGCTG
TGGGACCCCAGAAGAAAGAACTGCAGCCTGAGCATCCGCGACGCCAGAAGAAGAGATAACGCCGCCTACT
TCTTCCGGCTGAAGTCCAAGTGGATGAAGTACGGCTACACCAGCAGCAAGCTGAGCGTCAGAGTGATGGC
CCTGACACACAGACCCAACATCAGCATCCCTGGCACACTGGAAAGCGGACACCCTAGCAATCTGACCTGT
AGCGTGCCATGGGTTTGCGAGCAGGGCACCCCTCCTATCTTTAGCTGGATGAGCGCCGCTCCTACCTCTC
TGGGACCTAGAACAACACAGAGCAGCGTGCTGACCATCACACCCAGACCTCAGGACCACAGCACCAACCT
GACCTGCCAAGTGACATTTCCTGGCGCTGGCGTGACCATGGAACGGACAATCCAGCTCAATGTGTCTTAC
GCCCCTCAGAAGGTGGCCATCAGCATTTTCCAGGGCAACAGCGCCGCCTTCAAGATCCTGCAGAATACCA
GCAGCCTGCCTGTGCTGGAAGGACAGGCTCTGAGACTGCTGTGTGACGCCGATGGAAATCCTCCTGCTCA
CCTGAGCTGGTTCCAGGGCTTTCCCGCTCTGAATGCCACACCTATCAGCAACACAGGCGTGCTGGAACTG
CCTCAAGTGGGATCTGCCGAGGAAGGCGACTTCACCTGTAGAGCACAGCACCCTCTGGGCAGCCTGCAGA
TCTCTCTGTCTCTGTTCGTGCACTGGAAGCCTGAAGGCAGAGCTGGCGGAGTT
